>Addgene plasmid #104222 | pHH0103 WWP1 WW domain #3 | addgene full sequence | sequence record 204289 | Addgene NGS Result
TTGACAATTAATCATCGGCTCGTATAATGTGTGGAATTGTGAGCGGATAACAATTTCACACAGGAAACAG
CCAGTCCGTTTAGGTGTTTTCACGAGCACTTCACCAACAAGGACCATAGATTATGAAAATCGAAGAACAC
CATCACCATCACCATTCCAGCGGTAAGCTTATGTCCCCTATACTAGGTTATTGGAAAATTAAGGGCCTTG
TGCAACCCACTCGACTTCTTTTGGAATATCTTGAAGAAAAATATGAAGAGCATTTGTATGAGCGCGATGA
AGGTGATAAATGGCGAAACAAAAAGTTTGAATTGGGTTTGGAGTTTCCCAATCTTCCTTATTATATTGAT
GGTGATGTTAAATTAACACAGTCTATGGCCATCATACGTTATATAGCTGACAAGCACAACATGTTGGGTG
GTTGTCCAAAAGAGCGTGCAGAGATTTCAATGCTTGAAGGAGCGGTTTTGGATATTAGATACGGTGTTTC
GAGAATTGCATATAGTAAAGACTTTGAAACTCTCAAAGTTGATTTTCTTAGCAAGCTACCTGAAATGCTG
AAAATGTTCGAAGATCGTTTATGTCATAAAACATATTTAAATGGTGATCATGTAACCCATCCTGACTTCA
TGTTGTATGACGCTCTTGATGTTGTTTTATACATGGACCCAATGTGCCTGGATGCGTTCCCAAAATTAGT
TTGTTTTAAAAAACGTATTGAAGCTATCCCACAAATTGATAAGTACTTGAAATCCAGCAAGTATATAGCA
TGGCCTTTGCAGGGCTGGCAAGCCACGTTTGGTGGTGGCGACCATCCTCCAAAATCGGATCTGGAAGTTC
TGTTCCAGGGGCCCCTGTCCAGCGGTCTGGTTCCGCGTGGTTCCGGTACCGCGGCCCAGCCGGCCGAAAA
TCTGTACTTCCAAGGTCGTCGTGCCTCTGTGGAGCTCCCGTATGGTCCGCTGCCGCCGGGTTGGGAAAAA
CGTGTTGATAGCACCGATCGTGTCTACTTTGTGAATCATAATACCAAAACGACGCAGTGGGAAGATCCGC
GTACCCAAGGCCTGTAGGCGGCCGCATA
[142 nt withheld, positions 1079-1220]
C
[98 nt withheld, positions 1222-1319]
AGTTTGTACTGGTGACGAAACTCAGTGTCTAGCTAGAGTGGC
[149 nt withheld, positions 1362-1510]
T
[41 nt withheld, positions 1512-1552]
T
[62 nt withheld, positions 1554-1615]
A
[35 nt withheld, positions 1617-1651]
CCTCCCTCAATCGGTTGAATGTCGCCCTTTTGTCTTTGGCGCTGGTAAACCATATGAA
[86 nt withheld, positions 1710-1795]
T
[54 nt withheld, positions 1797-1850]
CTAGCGCCGCCCTATACCTTGTCTGCCTCCCCGCGTTGCGTCGCGGTGCATGGAGCCGGGCCACCTCGAC
CTGAATGGAAGCCGGCGGCACCTCGCTAACGGATTCACCACTCCAAGAATTGGAGCCAATCAATTCTTGC
GGAGAACTGTGAATGCGCAAACCAACCCTTGGCAGAACATATCCATCGCGTCCGCCATCTCCAGCAGCCG
CACGCGGCGCATCTCGGGCAGCGTTGGGTCCTGGCCACGGGTGCGCATGATCGTGCTCCTGTCGTTGAGG
ACCCGGCTAGGCTGGCGGGGTTGCCTTACTGGTTAGCAGAATGAATCACCGATACGCGAGCGAACGTGAA
GCGACTGCTGCTGCAAAACGTCTGCGACCTGAGCAACAACATGAATGGTCTTCGGTTTCCGTGTTTCGTA
AAGTCTGGAAACGCGGAAGTCAGCGCCCTGCACCATTATGTTCCGGATCTGCATCGCAGGATGCTGCTGG
CTACCCTGTGGAACACCTACATCTGTATTAACGAAGCGCTGGCATTGACCCTGAGTGATTTTTCTCTGGT
CCCGCCGCATCCATACCGCCAGTTGTTTACCCTCACAACGTTCCAGTAACCGGGCATGTTCATCATCAGT
AACCCGTATCGTGAGCATCCTCTCTCGTTTCATCGGTATCATTACCCCCATGAACAGAAATCCCCCTTAC
ACGGAGGCATCAGTGACCAAACAGGAAAAAACCGCCCTTAACATGGCCCGCTTTATCAGAAGCCAGACAT
TAACGCTTCTGGAGAAACTCAACGAGCTGGACGCGGATGAACAGGCAGACATCTGTGAATCGCTTCACGA
CCACGCTGATGAGCTTTACCGCAGGATCCGCGAAATTGTAAGCGTTAATATTTTGTTAAAATTCGCGTTA
AATTTTTGTTAAATCAGCTCATTTTTTAACCAATAGGCCGAAATCGGCAAAATCCCTTATAAATCAAAAG
AATAGACCGAGATAGGGT
[37 nt withheld, positions 2849-2885]
AAAGAACGTGGACTCCAACGTCAAAGG
[49 nt withheld, positions 2913-2961]
T
[91 nt withheld, positions 2963-3053]
G
[124 nt withheld, positions 3055-3178]
CGCGGATCCTGCCTCGCGCGTTTCGGTGATGACGGTGAAAACCTCTGACACATGCAGCTCCCGGAGACGG
TCACAGCTTGTCTGTAAGCGGATGCCGGGAGCAGACAAGCCCGTCAGGGCGCGTCAGCGGGTGTTGGCGG
GTGTCGGGGCGCAGCCATGACCCAGTCACGTAGCGATAGCGGAGTGTATACTGGCTTAACTATGCGGCAT
CAGAGCAGATTGTACTGAGAGTGCACCATATGCGGTGTGAAATACCGCACAGATGCGTAAGGAGAAAATA
CCGCATCAGGCGCTCTTCCGCTTCCTCGCTCACTGACTCGCTGCGCTCGGTCGTTCGGCTGCGGCGAGCG
GTATCAGCTCACTCAAAGGCGGTAATACGGTTATCCACAGAATCAGGGGATAACGCAGGAAAGAACATGT
GAGCAAAAGGCCAGCAAAAGGCCAGGAACCGTAAAAAGGCCGCGTTGCTGGCGTTTTTCCATAGGCTCCG
CCCCCCTGACGAGCATCACAAAAATCGACGCTCAAGTCAGAGGTGGCGAAACCCGACAGGACTATAAAGA
TACCAGGGTTTCCCCCTGGAAGCTCCCTCGTGCGCTCTCCTGTTCCGACCCTGCCGCTTACCGGATACCT
GTCCGCCTTTCTCCCTTCGGGAAGCGTGGCGCTTTCTCATAGCTCACGCTGTAGGTATCTCAGTTCGGTG
TAGGTCGTTCGCTCCAAGCTGGGCTGTGTGCACGAACCCCCCGTTCAGCCCGACCGCTGCGCCTTATCCG
GTAACTATCGTCTTGAGTCCAACCCGGTAAGACACGACTTATCGCCACTGGCAGCAGCCACTGGTAACAG
GATTAGCAGAGCGAGGTATGTAGGCGGTGCTACAGAGTTCTTGAAGTGGTGGCCTAACTACGGCTACACT
AGAAGGACAGTATTTGGTATCTGCGCTCTGCTGAAGCCAGTTACCTTCGGAAAAAGAGTTGGTAGCTCTT
GATCCGGCAAACAAACCACCGCTGGTAGCGGTGGTTTTTTTGTTTGCAAGCAGCAGATTACGCGCAGAAA
AAAAGGATCTCAAGAAGATCCTTTGATCTTTTCTACGGGGTCTGACGCTCAGTGGAACGAAAACTCACGT
TAAGGGATTTTGGTCATGAGATTATCAAAAAGGATCTTCACCTAGATCCTTTTAAATTAAAAATGAAGTT
TTAAATCAATCTAAAGTATATATGAGTAAACTTGGTCTGACAGTTACCAATGCTTAATCAGTGAGGCACC
TATCTCAGCGATCTGTCTATTTCGTTCATCCATAGTTGCCTGACTCCCCGTCGTGTAGATAACTACGATA
CGGGAGGGCTTACCATCTGGCCCCAGTGCTGCAATGATACCGCGAGACCCACGCTCACCGGCTCCAGATT
TATCAGCAATAAACCAGCCAGCCGGAAGGGCCGAGCGCAGAAGTGGTCCTGCAACTTTATCCGCCTCCAT
CCAGTCTATTAATTGTTGCCGGGAAGCTAGAGTAAGTAGTTCGCCAGTTAATAGTTTGCGCAACGTTGTT
GCCATTGCTGCAGGCATCGTGGTGTCACGCTCGTCGTTTGGTATGGCTTCATTCAGCTCCGGTTCCCAAC
GATCAAGGCGAGTTACATGATCCCCCATGTTGTGCAAAAAAGCGGTTAGCTCCTTCGGTCCTCCGATCGT
TGTCAGAAGTAAGTTGGCCGCAGTGTTATCACTCATGGTTATGGCAGCACTGCATAATTCTCTTACTGTC
ATGCCATCCGTAAGATGCTTTTCTGTGACTGGTGAGTACTCAACCAAGTCATTCTGAGAATAGTGTATGC
GGCGACCGAGTTGCTCTTGCCCGGCGTCAACACGGGATAATACCGCGCCACATAGCAGAACTTTAAAAGT
GCTCATCATTGGAAAACGTTCTTCGGGGCGAAAACTCTCAAGGATCTTACCGCTGTTGAGATCCAGTTCG
ATGTAACCCACTCGTGCACCCAACTGATCTTCAGCATCTTTTACTTTCACCAGCGTTTCTGGGTGAGCAA
AAACAGGAAGGCAAAATGCCGCAAAAAAGGGAATAAGGGCGACACGGAAATGTTGAATACTCATACTCTT
CCTTTTTCAATATTATTGAAGCATTTATCAGGGTTATTGTCTCATGAGCGGATACATATTTGAATGTATT
TAGAAAAATAAACAAATAGGGGTTCCGCGCACATTTCCCCGAAAAGTGCCACCTGACGTCTAAGAAACCA
TTATTATCATGACATTAACCTATAAAAATAGGCGTATCACGAGGCCCTTTCGTCTTCAAGAATTCCCGAC
ACCATCGAATGGTGCAAAACCTTTCGCGGTATGGCATGATAGCGCCCGGAAGAGAGTCAATTCAGGGTGG
TGAATGTGAAACCAGTAACGTTATACGATGTCGCAGAGTATGCCGGTGTCTCTTATCAGACCGTTTCCCG
CGTGGTGAACCAGGCCAGCCACGTTTCTGCGAAAACGCGGGAAAAAGTGGAAGCGGCGATGGCGGAGCTG
AATTACATTCCCAACCGCGTGGCACAACAACTGGCGGGCAAACAGTCGTTGCTGATTGGCGTTGCCACCT
CCAGTCTGGCCCTGCACGCGCCGTCGCAAATTGTCGCGGCGATTAAATCTCGCGCCGATCAACTGGGTGC
CAGCGTGGTGGTGTCGATGGTAGAACGAAGCGGCGTCGAAGCCTGTAAAGCGGCGGTGCACAATCTTCTC
GCGCAACGCGTCAGTGGGCTGATCATTAACTATCCGCTGGATGACCAGGATGCCATTGCTGTGGAAGCTG
CCTGCACTAATGTTCCGGCGTTATTTCTTGATGTCTCTGACCAGACACCCATCAACAGTATTATTTTCTC
CCATGAAGACGGTACGCGACTGGGCGTGGAGCATCTGGTCGCATTGGGTCACCAGCAAATCGCGCTGTTA
GCGGGCCCATTAAGTTCTGTCTCGGCGCGTCTGCGTCTGGCTGGCTGGCATAAATATCTCACTCGCAATC
AAATTCAGCCGATAGCGGAACGGGAAGGCGACTGGAGTGCCATGTCCGGTTTTCAACAAACCATGCAAAT
GCTGAATGAGGGCATCGTTCCCACTGCGATGCTGGTTGCCAACGATCAGATGGCGCTGGGCGCAATGCGC
GCCATTACCGAGTCCGGGCTGCGCGTTGGTGCGGATATCTCGGTAGTGGGATACGACGATACCGAAGACA
GCTCATGTTATATCCCGCCGTTAACCACCATCAAACAGGATTTTCGCCTGCTGGGGCAAACCAGCGTGGA
CCGCTTGCTGCAACTCTCTCAGGGCCAGGCGGTGAAGGGCAATCAGCTGTTGCCCGTCTCACTGGTGAAA
AGAAAAACCACCCTGGCGCCCAATACGCAAACCGCCTCTCCCCGCGCGTTGGCCGATTCATTAATGCAGC
TGGCACGACAGGTTTCCCGACTGGAAAGCGGGCAGTGAGCGCAACGCAATTAATGTAAGTTAGCTCACTC
ATTAGGCACAATTCTCATGTTTGACAGCTTATCATCGACTGCACGGTGCACCAATGCTTCTGGCGTCAGG
CAGCCATCGGAAGCTGTGGTATGGCTGTGCAGGTCGTAAATCACTGCATAATTCGTGTCGCTCAAGGCGC
ACTCCCGTTCTGGATAATGTTTTTTGCGCCGACATCATAACGGTTCTGGCAAATATTCTGAAATGAGCTG
Features (pLannotate 1.2.2; 21 found; start..end, strand, type, name):
      1..29      +  promoter       tac promoter: strong E. coli promoter; hybrid between the trp and lac UV5 promoters
     37..53      +  protein_bind   lac operator: The lac repressor binds to the lac operator to inhibit transcription in E. coli. This inhibition can be relieved by adding lactose or isopropyl-β-D-thiogalactopyranoside (IPTG). lac repressor encoded by lacI
    138..155     +  CDS            6xHis: 6xHis affinity tag
    171..824     +  CDS            GST26_SCHJA: Experimental evidence at protein level: Swiss-Prot protein existence level 1. GST isoenzymes appear to play a central role in the parasite detoxification system. Other functions are also suspected including a role in increasing the solubility of haematin in the parasite gut. From Schistosoma japonicum (Blood fluke).
    927..1052    +  CDS            yap1 (fragment): YAP1_ORYLA - Also known as hir From Oryzias latipes (Japanese rice fish) (Japanese killifish).
   1083..1130    +  terminator     fd terminator (sequence withheld): central terminator from bacteriophage fd (Otsuka and Kunisawa, 1982)
   1135..1347    +  CDS            M13 gene III (fragment) (sequence partly withheld): pIII; III; minor coat protein
   1362..1832    +  CDS            M13 gene III (fragment) (sequence partly withheld): pIII; III; minor coat protein
   1854..1924    +  CDS            TcR (fragment): tetracycline efflux protein; tet; confers resistance to tetracycline
   2166..2546    -  CDS            YPB1_ECOLX: Protein predicted: Swiss-Prot protein existence level 4. From Escherichia coli.
   2563..2714    +  CDS            rop (fragment): Rop protein, which maintains plasmids at low copy number; rop
   2750..3178    -  rep_origin     f1 ori (sequence partly withheld): f1 bacteriophage origin of replication; arrow indicates direction of (+) strand synthesis
   3187..3226    +  CDS            rop (fragment): Rop protein, which maintains plasmids at low copy number; rop
   3328..3468    +  misc_feature   bom: basis of mobility region from pBR322
   3654..4241    -  rep_origin     ori: high-copy-number ColE1/pMB1/pBR322/pUC origin of replication
   4412..5272    -  CDS            AmpR: β-lactamase; bla; confers resistance to ampicillin, carbenicillin, and related antibiotics
   5273..5377    -  promoter       AmpR promoter: bla
   5486..5563    +  promoter       lacIq promoter: lacI (mutant); In the lacIq allele, a single base change in the promoter boosts expression of the lacI gene about 10-fold.
   5564..6646    +  CDS            lacI: lac repressor; lacI; The lac repressor binds to the lac operator to inhibit transcription in E. coli. This inhibition can be relieved by adding lactose or isopropyl-β-D-thiogalactopyranoside (IPTG).
   6659..6680    +  protein_bind   CAP binding site: CAP binding activates transcription in the presence of cAMP. E. coli catabolite activator protein
   6699..6716    +  promoter       tet promoter (fragment): E. coli promoter for tetracycline efflux protein gene
