[The description below was written by a language model from this plasmid's Addgene catalogue record and pLannotate feature annotations shown in this document.]
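Description:
pHH0103 WWP1 WW domain #3 is a 6,888 nt bacterial expression plasmid that produces the third WW domain of the human E3 ubiquitin ligase WWP1 as a GST fusion in E. coli. It replicates from a ColE1/pMB1-type origin (the record lists copy number as unknown) and is selected with ampicillin through the β-lactamase gene. An f1 origin is also present. So are a bom site, fragments of rop and the tetracycline resistance gene, and two fragments of M13 gene III lying downstream of an fd terminator. These leftovers suggest the backbone descends from a phagemid-type vector, although the record does not say so.

Expression is driven by the tac promoter with an adjacent lac operator. The plasmid carries its own lacI gene under the lacIq promoter, so transcription is repressed until it is induced with IPTG. The open reading frame begins with a 6xHis tag, followed by Schistosoma japonicum glutathione S-transferase. Next comes a linker which, according to the depositor's comments, contains a TEV protease-type recognition motif, and then the 183 bp insert, codon-optimized for bacteria and cloned between SfiI and NotI sites. The annotation software labels this insert region as a fragment of fish yap1. This most likely reflects sequence similarity among WW domains rather than the insert's true identity, which the catalogue gives as WWP1. The fd terminator follows the coding region.

The dual His/GST tagging allows affinity purification or immobilization of the isolated domain. The construct therefore suits in vitro studies of WW domain binding to ligands such as proline-rich peptide motifs, though the record states only bacterial expression as its purpose.
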