>Addgene plasmid #104222 | pHH0103 WWP1 WW domain #3 | depositor partial sequence | sequence record 197374 | WW domain with linker
GGCCCAGCCGGCCGAAAATCTGTACTTCCAAGGTCGTCGTGCCTCTGTGGAGCTCCCGTATGGTCCGCTG
CCGCCGGGTTGGGAAAAACGTGTTGATAGCACCGATCGTGTCTACTTTGTGAATCATAATACCAAAACGA
CGCAGTGGGAAGATCCGCGTACCCAAGGCCTGTAGGCGGCCGC
