Addgene plasmid #104222: pHH0103 WWP1 WW domain #3
Purpose: Bacterial expression of WW domain #3 from WWP1
Depositing lab: Sachdev Sidhu & Marius Sudol. Depositing organization: National University of Singapore.
Backbone
  Vector backbone: pHH0103
  Vector type: Bacterial Expression
Growth in bacteria
  Bacterial resistance: Ampicillin, 100 μg/mL
  Growth temperature: 37°C
  Growth strain: DH5alpha
  Copy number: Unknown
Gene/Insert
  Gene/Insert name: WWP1 WW domain #3
  Species: H. sapiens (human)
  Insert size (bp): 183
  Mutation: codon optimized for expression in bacteria
  Entrez Gene: WWP1 (a.k.a. AIP5, Tiul1, hSDRP1)
  Promoter: tac
  Tag / fusion protein: GST (N terminal on backbone)
  Cloning method: Restriction Enzyme; 5′ cloning site SfiI (unknown if destroyed); 3′ cloning site NotI (unknown if destroyed)
  Sequencing primers: 5′ pGEX-5'
Terms and licenses: Academic/Nonprofit Terms; Industry Terms: Not Available to Industry
Depositor comments: Amino acid sequence: Linker - ENLYFQGRRASV(gagctc) and WW domain - PYGPLPPGWEKRVDSTDRVYFVNHNTKTTQWEDPRTQGL
How to cite: pHH0103 WWP1 WW domain #3 was a gift from Sachdev Sidhu & Marius Sudol (Addgene plasmid # 104222 ; http://n2t.net/addgene:104222 ; RRID:Addgene_104222)
